>Addgene plasmid #53311 | pEXP5-pSoxS::mCherry | addgene partial sequence | sequence record 89605 | T7term 5'-GCTAGTTATTGCTCAGCGG-3'
TTGTTAGCAGCCGGATCACCCTTTATTTGTACAGCTCATCCATGCCACCGGTAGAATGACGACCCTCCGC
GCGCTCATATTGCTCTACGATCGTATAATCTTCATTATGAGAGGTGATGTCCAGTTTAATATTCACATTG
TACGCGCCAGGCAGCTGCACAGGTTTCTTGGCTTTGTACGTGGTTTTCACTTCAGCGTCATAATGGCCGC
CATCTTTCAGTTTCAGGCGCTGTTTAATTTCGCCTTTCAGCGCACCATCTTCCGGATACATGCGTTCGCT
AGACGCCTCCCAACCCATCGTCTTCTTCTGCATCACCGGGCCATCAGATGGAAAATTAGTACCACGCAGT
TTAACTTTATAGATGAACTCGCCATCCTGCAGGGAGGAGTCCTGAGTGACGGTCACGACACCACCATCTT
CAAAATTCATTACGCGTTCCCACTTGAAACCTTCCGGAAAAGACAGCTTCAGATAGTCCGGGATATCCGC
TGGGTGTTTAACATAAGCTTTAGAACCGTACATAAATTGCGGGCTCAGGATGTCCCACGCAAAAGGCAGC
GGGCCGCCTTTAGTCACTTTCAGTTTGGCGGTCTGGGTGCCTTCATACGGACGGCCCTCGCCTTCGCCTT
CGATCTCGAACTCGTGACCGTTAACAGAACCCTCCATGTGAACTTTGAAGCGCATGAACTCTTTAATGAT
AGCCATGTTATCCTCCTCGCCCTTGGAAACCATAAATCTGCCTCTTTTCAGTGTTCAGTTCGTTAATTCA
TCTGTTGGGGAGTATAATTCCTCAAGTTAACTTGAGGTAAAGCGATTTATGGAAAAGATTTCGCGGGATC
GAGATCTCGGGCAGCGTTGGGTCCTGGCCACGGGTGCGCATGATCGTGCTCCTGTCGTTGAGGACCCGGC
TAGGCTGGCGGGGTTGCCTTACTGGTTAGCAGAATGAATCACCGATACGCGAGCGAACGTGAAGCGACTG
CTGCTGCAA
