>Addgene plasmid #53311 | pEXP5-pSoxS::mCherry | addgene partial sequence | sequence record 90287 | pJFRC-F 5'-ATAATGGTGCAGGGCGCTGAC-3'
AACCGAAGACCATTCATGTTGTTGCTCAGGTCGCAGACGTTTTGCAGCAGCAGTCGCTTCACGTTCGCTC
GCGTATCGGTGATTCATTCTGCTAACCAGTAAGGCAACCCCGCCAGCCTAGCCGGGTCCTCAACGACAGG
AGCACGATCATGCGCACCCGTGGCCAGGACCCAACGCTGCCCGAGATCTCGATCCCGCGAAATCTTTTCC
ATAAATCGCTTTACCTCAAGTTAACTTGAGGAATTATACTCCCCAACAGATGAATTAACGAACTGAACAC
TGAAAAGAGGCAGATTTATGGTTTCCAAGGGCGAGGAGGATAACATGGCTATCATTAAAGAGTTCATGCG
CTTCAAAGTTCACATGGAGGGTTCTGTTAACGGTCACGAGTTCGAGATCGAAGGCGAAGGCGAGGGCCGT
CCGTATGAAGGCACCCAGACCGCCAAACTGAAAGTGACTAAAGGCGGCCCGCTGCCTTTTGCGTGGGACA
TCCTGAGCCCGCAATTTATGTACGGTTCTAAAGCTTATGTTAAACACCCAGCGGATATCCCGGACTATCT
GAAGCTGTCTTTTCCGGAAGGTTTCAAGTGGGAACGCGTAATGAATTTTGAAGATGGTGGTGTCGTGACC
GTCACTCAGGACTCCTCCCTGCAGGATGGCGAGTTCATCTATAAAGTTAAACTGCGTGGTACTAATTTTC
CATCTGATGGCCCGGTGATGCAGAAGAAGACGATGGGTTGGGAGGCGTCTAGCGAACGCATGTATCCGGA
AGATGGTGCGCTGA
