[The description below was written by a language model from this plasmid's Addgene catalogue record.]
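Description:
pEXP5-pSoxS::mCherry is a bacterial reporter plasmid built on the commercial pEXP5-NT/TOPO backbone, a high-copy expression vector propagated in E. coli under ampicillin selection. The record contains catalogue fields only, with no feature table, so the origin of replication and the exact arrangement of backbone elements are not stated.

The insert, introduced by TOPO cloning, is listed as the E. coli soxS promoter with mCherry placed downstream (recorded as a C-terminal tag on the insert) and a stated insert size of 805 bp. The record does not say whether that figure covers the promoter region alone or the promoter together with the fluorescent protein coding sequence. The intended logic is transcriptional reporting: red fluorescence from mCherry reads out activity of the soxS promoter. In E. coli, soxS is the effector gene of the SoxRS regulon, and its promoter is activated by SoxR in response to superoxide-generating and redox-cycling compounds, so a construct of this type is typically used to monitor oxidative or redox stress responses in living cells. The specific application by the depositors is not given beyond "mCherry reporter plasmid for SoxS promoter".

The catalogue lists T7 as the promoter, reflecting the T7 promoter and terminator native to the backbone, which also serve as sequencing primer sites flanking the insert. In hosts lacking T7 RNA polymerase, such as the DH5alpha strain listed for propagation, this upstream T7 promoter would be silent and mCherry expression would depend on the soxS promoter. In T7-polymerase-expressing strains, read-through could confound the reporter signal.
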