Addgene plasmid #53311: pEXP5-pSoxS::mCherry
Purpose: mCherry reporter plasmid for SoxS promoter
Depositing lab: William DeGrado. Depositing organization: University of California, San Francisco (UCSF).
Backbone
  Vector backbone: pEXP5-NT/TOPO
  Backbone manufacturer: Invitrogen
  Vector type: Bacterial Expression
Growth in bacteria
  Bacterial resistance: Ampicillin, 100 μg/mL
  Growth temperature: 37°C
  Growth strain: DH5alpha
  Copy number: High Copy
Gene/Insert
  Gene/Insert name: SoxS promoter
  Species: E.coli
  Insert size (bp): 805
  Entrez Gene: soxS (a.k.a. b4062, ECK4054)
  Promoter: T7
  Tag / fusion protein: mCherry (C terminal on insert)
  Cloning method: TOPO Cloning
  Sequencing primers: 5′ T7; 3′ T7 terminal or mCherry-R
Terms and licenses: Academic/Nonprofit Terms; Industry Terms: Not Available to Industry
How to cite: pEXP5-pSoxS::mCherry was a gift from William DeGrado (Addgene plasmid # 53311 ; http://n2t.net/addgene:53311 ; RRID:Addgene_53311)
